>Addgene plasmid #55892 | mRuby2-Calreticulin-N-16 | depositor partial sequence | sequence record 86798 | insert sequence
CGCTACCGGACTCAGATCTCGAGGCCACCATGCTGCTATCCGTGCCGCTGCTGCTCGGCCTCCTCGGCCT
GGCCGTCGCCGAGCCTGCCGTCTACTTCAAGGAGCAGTTTCTGGACGGAGACGGGTGGACTTCCCGCTGG
ATCGAATCCAAACACAAGTCAGATTTTGGCAAATTCGTTCTCAGTTCCGGCAAGTTCTACGGTGACGAGG
AGAAAGATAAAGGTTTGCAGACAAGCCAGGATGCACGCTTTTATGCTCTGTCGGCCAGTTTCGAGCCTTT
CAGCAACAAAGGCCAGACGCTGGTGGTGCAGTTCACGGTGAAACATGAGCAGAACATCGACTGTGGGGGC
GGCTATGTGAAGCTGTTTCCTAATAGTTTGGACCAGACAGACATGCACGGAGACTCAGAATACAACATCA
TGTTTGGTCCCGACATCTGTGGCCCTGGCACCAAGAAGGTTCATGTCATCTTCAACTACAAGGGCAAGAA
CGTGCTGATCAACAAGGACATCCGTTGCAAGGATGATGAGTTTACACACCTGTACACACTGATTGTGCGG
CCAGACAACACCTATGAGGTGAAGATTGACAACAGCCAGGTGGAGTCCGGCTCCTTGGAAGACGATTGGG
ACTTCCTGCCACCCAAGAAGATAAAGGATCCTGATGCTTCAAAACCGGAAGACTGGGATGAGCGGGCCAA
GATCGATGATCCCACAGACTCCAAGCCTGAGGACTGGGACAAGCCCGAGCATATCCCTGACCCTGATGCT
AAGAAGCCCGAGGACTGGGATGAAGAGATGGACGGAGAGTGGGAACCCCCAGTGATTCAGAACCCTGAGT
ACAAGGGTGAGTGGAAGCCCCGGCAGATCGACAACCCAGATTACAAGGGCACTTGGATCCACCCAGAAAT
TGACAACCCCGAGTATTCTCCCGATCCCAGTATCTATGCCTATGATAACTTTGGCGTGCTGGGCCTGGAC
CTCTGGCAGGTCAAGTCTGGCACCATCTTTGACAACTTCCTCATCACCAACGATGAGGCATACGCTGAGG
AGTTTGGCAACGAGACGTGGGGCGTAACAAAGGCAGCAGAGAAACAAATGAAGGACAAACAGGACGAGGA
GCAGAGGCTTAAGGAGGAGGAAGAAGACAAGAAACGCAAAGAGGAGGAGGAGGCAGAGGACAAGGAGGAT
GATGAGGACAAAGATGAGGATGAGGAGGATGAGGAGGACAAGGAGGAAGATGAGGAGGAAGATGTCCCCG
GCCAGGCCAAGGACGAGCTGGCATCCGGGGGTGCGTCAGGCGGCAGCGGATCTGGACCGGTCGCCACCAT
GGTGTCTAAGGGCGAAGAGCTGATCAAGGAAAATATGCGTATGAAGGTGGTCATGGAAGGTTCGGTCAAC
GGCCACCAATTCAAATGCACAGGTGAAGGAGAAGGCAATCCGTACATGGGAACTCAAACCATGAGGATCA
AAGTCATCGAGGGAGGACCCCTGCCATTTGCCTTTGACATTCTTGCCACGTCGTTCATGTATGGCAGCCG
TACTTTTATCAAGTACCCGAAAGGCATTCCTGATTTCTTTAAACAGTCCTTTCCTGAGGGTTTTACTTGG
GAAAGAGTTACGAGATACGAAGATGGTGGAGTCGTCACCGTCATGCAGGACACCAGCCTTGAGGATGGCT
GTCTCGTTTACCACGTCCAAGTCAGAGGGGTAAACTTTCCCTCCAATGGTCCCGTGATGCAGAAGAAGAC
CAAGGGTTGGGAGCCTAATACAGAGATGATGTATCCAGCAGATGGTGGTCTGAGGGGATACACTCATATG
GCACTGAAAGTTGATGGTGGTGGCCATCTGTCTTGCTCTTTCGTAACAACTTACAGGTCAAAAAAGACCG
TCGGGAACATCAAGATGCCCGGTATCCATGCCGTTGATCACCGCCTGGAAAGGTTAGAGGAAAGTGACAA
TGAAATGTTCGTAGTACAACGCGAACACGCAGTTGCCAAGTTCGCCGGGCTTGGTGGTGGGATGGACGAG
CTGTACAAGTAAGCGGCCGCGACTCTAGATCATAATC
