>Addgene plasmid #55892 | mRuby2-Calreticulin-N-16 | addgene partial sequence | sequence record 115284 | mRuby2-R 5'- tccctcgatgactttgatcc-3'
GTGCATTTGAATTGGTGGCCGTTGACCGAACCTTCCATGACCACCTTCATACGCATATTTTCCTTGATCA
GCTCTTCGCCCTTAGACACCATGGTGGCGACCGGTCCAGATCCGCTGCCGCCTGACGCACCCCCGGATGC
CAGCTCGTCCTTGGCCTGGCCGGGGACATCTTCCTCCTCATCTTCCTCCTTGTCCTCCTCATCCTCCTCA
TCCTCATCTTTGTCCTCATCATCCTCCTTGTCCTCTGCCTCCTCCTCCTCTTTGCGTTTCTTGTCTTCTT
CCTCCTCCTTAAGCCTCTGCTCCTCGTCCTGTTTGTCCTTCATTTGTTTCTCTGCTGCCTTTGTTACGCC
CCACGTCTCGTTGCCAAACTCCTCAGCGTATGCCTCATCGTTGGTGATGAGGAAGTTGTCAAAGATGGTG
CCAGACTTGACCTGCCAGAGGTCCAGGCCCAGCACGCCAAAGTTATCATAGGCATAGATACTGGGATCGG
GAGAATACTCGGGGTTGTCAATTTCTGGGTGGATCCAAGTGCCCTTGTAATCTGGGTTGTCGATCTGCCG
GGGCTTCCACTCACCCTTGTACTCAGGGTTCTGAATCACTGGGGGTTCCCACTCTCCGTCCATCTCTTCA
TCCCAGTCCTCGGGCTTCTTAGCATCAGGGTCAGGGATATGCTCGGGCTTGTCCCAGTCCTCAGGCTTGG
AGTCTGTGGGATCATCGATCTTGGCCCGCTCATCCCAGTCTTCCGGTTTTGAAGCATCAGGATCCTTTAT
CTTCT
