[The description below was written by a language model from this plasmid's Addgene catalogue record.]
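Description:
mRuby2-Calreticulin-N-16 is a mammalian expression plasmid built on the mRuby2-N1 backbone (about 4.75 kb without insert), an N1-style fluorescent protein fusion vector in which the gene of interest is placed upstream of the fluorescent protein coding sequence. It is maintained in E. coli as a high-copy plasmid under kanamycin selection, and it carries a neomycin resistance marker that allows G418 selection of stably transfected mammalian cells. The record does not include a feature table, so the specific origins of replication and the promoters driving the resistance marker are not stated. The listed 3′ sequencing primer does imply an SV40 polyadenylation signal downstream of the expression cassette.

The payload is human calreticulin (CALR), an endoplasmic reticulum lumenal chaperone, expressed from the CMV promoter, a strong constitutive promoter in most mammalian cell lines. The red fluorescent protein mRuby2 is fused at the C-terminal side of the insert, as supplied by the backbone. The "N-16" in the name probably refers to the N1-type orientation and a linker length between the two parts, but the record does not explain it. It also does not state whether the insert is full-length calreticulin or only a targeting portion, or whether an ER retention motif follows the fluorescent protein.

The stated purpose is labelling of the endoplasmic reticulum. With excitation at 559 nm and emission at 600 nm, the fusion serves as a red ER marker for fluorescence microscopy of transfected cells. It belongs to a set of localization fusions associated with work describing improved bright green and red fluorescent proteins for FRET.
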