Addgene plasmid #55892: mRuby2-Calreticulin-N-16
Purpose: Localization: Endoplasmic Reticulum, Excitation: 559, Emission: 600
Depositing lab: Michael Davidson. Publication: Improving FRET dynamic range with bright green and red fluorescent proteins. Lam AJ, St-Pierre F, Gong Y, Marshall JD, Cranfill PJ, Baird MA, McKeown MR, Wiedenmann J, Davidson MW, Schnitzer MJ, Tsien RY, Lin MZ. Nat Methods. 2012 Sep 9. doi: 10.1038/nmeth.2171. PubMed 22961245.
Backbone
  Vector backbone: mRuby2-N1
  Backbone size w/o insert (bp): 4750
  Vector type: Mammalian Expression
  Selectable markers: Neomycin (select with G418)
Growth in bacteria
  Bacterial resistance: Kanamycin, 50 μg/mL
  Growth temperature: 37°C
  Growth strain: DH5alpha
  Copy number: High Copy
Gene/Insert
  Gene/Insert name: Calreticulin (alt name: NM_004343.2)
  Species: H. sapiens (human)
  Entrez Gene: CALR (a.k.a. CALR1, CRT, HEL-S-99n, RO, SSA, cC1qR)
  Promoter: CMV
  Tag / fusion protein: mRuby2 (C terminal on backbone)
  Cloning method: Unknown
  Sequencing primers: 5′ CMV-F; 3′ SV40pA-R
Terms and licenses: Academic/Nonprofit Terms; Industry Terms
Depositor comments: . Excitation = 559; Emission = 600
How to cite: mRuby2-Calreticulin-N-16 was a gift from Michael Davidson (Addgene plasmid # 55892 ; http://n2t.net/addgene:55892 ; RRID:Addgene_55892)
